>Addgene plasmid #182005 | pcDNA5/FRT/TO_b4g-STf | addgene full sequence | sequence record 356086 | Addgene NGS Result
GACGGATCGGGAGATCTCCCGATCCCCTATGGTGCACTCTCAGTACAATCTGCTCTGATGCCGCATAGTT
AAGCCAGTATCTGCTCCCTGCTTGTGTGTTGGAGGTCGCTGAGTAGTGCGCGAGCAAAATTTAAGCTACA
ACAAGGCAAGGCTTGACCGACAATTGCATGAAGAATCTGCTTAGGGTTAGGCGTTTTGCGCTGCTTCGCG
ATGTACGGGCCAGATATACGCGTTGACATTGATTATTGACTAGTTATTAATAGTAATCAATTACGGGGTC
ATTAGTTCATAGCCCATATATGGAGTTCCGCGTTACATAACTTACGGTAAATGGCCCGCCTGGCTGACCG
CCCAACGACCCCCGCCCATTGACGTCAATAATGACGTATGTTCCCATAGTAACGCCAATAGGGACTTTCC
ATTGACGTCAATGGGTGGAGTATTTACGGTAAACTGCCCACTTGGCAGTACATCAAGTGTATCATATGCC
AAGTACGCCCCCTATTGACGTCAATGACGGTAAATGGCCCGCCTGGCATTATGCCCAGTACATGACCTTA
TGGGACTTTCCTACTTGGCAGTACATCTACGTATTAGTCATCGCTATTACCATGGTGATGCGGTTTTGGC
AGTACATCAATGGGCGTGGATAGCGGTTTGACTCACGGGGATTTCCAAGTCTCCACCCCATTGACGTCAA
TGGGAGTTTGTTTTGGCACCAAAATCAACGGGACTTTCCAAAATGTCGTAACAACTCCGCCCCATTGACG
CAAATGGGCGGTAGGCGTGTACGGTGGGAGGTCTATATAAGCAGAGCTCTCCCTATCAGTGATAGAGATC
TCCCTATCAGTGATAGAGATCGTCGACGAGCTCGTTTAGTGAACCGTCAGATCGCCTGGAGACGCCATCC
ACGCTGTTTTGACCTCCATAGAAGACACCGGGACCGATCCAGCCTCCGGACTCTAGCGTTTAAACTTAAG
CTTGGTACCGAGCTCGGATCCACTAGTCCAGTGTGGTGGAATTCTGCAGATATCCAGCAACCATGAGGCT
TCGGGAGCCGCTCCTGAGCGGCAGCGCCGCGATGCCAGGCGCGTCCCTACAGCGGGCCTGCCGCCTGCTC
GTGGCCGTCTGCGCTCTGCACCTTGGCGTCACCCTCGTTTACTACCTGGCTGGCCGCGACCTGAGCCGCC
TGCCCCAACTGGTCGGAGTCTCCACACCGCTGCAGTCGACGGTACCGCGGGCCCGGGATCCACCGGTCGC
CACCGATAAAGACTGCGAAATGAAACGCACTACCCTGGACAGCCCGCTGGGTAAACTGGAACTGAGCGGT
TGCGAGCAGGGCCTGCACCGCATCATTTTCCTGGGCAAAGGTACGAGCGCTGCGGATGCGGTCGAAGTAC
CGGCTCCGGCTGCGGTTCTGGGTGGCCCGGAGCCGCTGATGCAGGCTACCGCATGGCTGAACGCATATTT
TCACCAGCCAGAGGCGATTGAAGAGTTCCCTGTACCGGCCCTGCATCACCCGGTATTTCAGCAGGAATCC
TTTACCCGTCAGGTACTGTGGAAACTGCTGAAAGTAGTGAAATTCGGCGAGGTGATCTCCTATTCCCATC
TGGCGGCGCTGGCTGGCAACCCAGCGGCAACTGCGGCGGTGAAAACCGCTCTGTCTGGTAATCCGGTGCC
AATTCTGATCCCGTGCCACCGTGTGGTTCAGGGCGACCTGGACGTAGGTGGCTACGAAGGCGGCCTGGCT
GTGAAAGAATGGCTGCTGGCGCACGAAGGTCACCGTCTGGGTAAACCAGGCCTGGGCTAACCGCTCGAGT
CTAGAGGGCCCGTTTAAACCCGCTGATCAGCCTCGACTGTGCCTTCTAGTTGCCAGCCATCTGTTGTTTG
CCCCTCCCCCGTGCCTTCCTTGACCCTGGAAGGTGCCACTCCCACTGTCCTTTCCTAATAAAATGAGGAA
ATTGCATCGCATTGTCTGAGTAGGTGTCATTCTATTCTGGGGGGTGGGGTGGGGCAGGACAGCAAGGGGG
AGGATTGGGAAGACAATAGCAGGCATGCTGGGGATGCGGTGGGCTCTATGGCTTCTGAGGCGGAAAGAAC
CAGCTGGGGCTCTAGGGGGTATCCCC
[124 nt withheld, positions 2127-2250]
C
[91 nt withheld, positions 2252-2342]
ATGGTGATGGTTCACGTACCTAGAAGTTCCTATTCCGAAGTTCCTATTCTCTAGAAAGTATAGGAACTTC
CTTGGCCAAAAAGCCTGAACTCACCGCGACGTCTGTCGAGAAGTTTCTGATCGAAAAGTTCGACAGCGTC
TCCGACCTGATGCAGCTCTCGGAGGGCGAAGAATCTCGTGCTTTCAGCTTCGATGTAGGAGGGCGTGGAT
ATGTCCTGCGGGTAAATAGCTGCGCCGATGGTTTCTACAAAGATCGTTATGTTTATCGGCACTTTGCATC
GGCCGCGCTCCCGATTCCGGAAGTGCTTGACATTGGGGAATTCAGCGAGAGCCTGACCTATTGCATCTCC
CGCCGTGCACAGGGTGTCACGTTGCAAGACCTGCCTGAAACCGAACTGCCCGCTGTTCTGCAGCCGGTCG
CGGAGGCCATGGATGCGATCGCTGCGGCCGATCTTAGCCAGACGAGCGGGTTCGGCCCATTCGGACCGCA
AGGAATCGGTCAATACACTACATGGCGTGATTTCATATGCGCGATTGCTGATCCCCATGTGTATCACTGG
CAAACTGTGATGGACGACACCGTCAGTGCGTCCGTCGCGCAGGCTCTCGATGAGCTGATGCTTTGGGCCG
AGGACTGCCCCGAAGTCCGGCACCTCGTGCACGCGGATTTCGGCTCCAACAATGTCCTGACGGACAATGG
CCGCATAACAGCGGTCATTGACTGGAGCGAGGCGATGTTCGGGGATTCCCAATACGAGGTCGCCAACATC
TTCTTCTGGAGGCCGTGGTTGGCTTGTATGGAGCAGCAGACGCGCTACTTCGAGCGGAGGCATCCGGAGC
TTGCAGGATCGCCGCGGCTCCGGGCGTATATGCTCCGCATTGGTCTTGACCAACTCTATCAGAGCTTGGT
TGACGGCAATTTCGATGATGCAGCTTGGGCGCAGGGTCGATGCGACGCAATCGTCCGATCCGGAGCCGGG
ACTGTCGGGCGTACACAAATCGCCCGCAGAAGCGCGGCCGTCTGGACCGATGGCTGTGTAGAAGTACTCG
CCGATAGTGGAAACCGACGCCCCAGCACTCGTCCGAGGGCAAAGGAATAGCACGTACTACGAGATTTCGA
TTCCACCGCCGCCTTCTATGAAAGGTTGGGCTTCGGAATCGTTTTCCGGGACGCCGGCTGGATGATCCTC
CAGCGCGGGGATCTCATGCTGGAGTTCTTCGCCCACCCCAACTTGTTTATTGCAGCTTATAATGGTTACA
AATAAAGCAATAGCATCACAAATTTCACAAATAAAGCATTTTTTTCACTGCATTCTAGTTGTGGTTTGTC
CAAACTCATCAATGTATCTTATCATGTCTGTATACCGTCGACCTCTAGCTAGAGCTTGGCGTAATCATGG
TCATAGCTGTTTCCTGTGTGAAATTGTTATCCGCTCACAATTCCACACAACATACGAGCCGGAAGCATAA
AGTGTAAAGCCTGGGGTGCCTAATGAGTGAGCTAACTCACATTAATTGCGTTGCGCTCACTGCCCGCTTT
CCAGTCGGGAAACCTGTCGTGCCAGCTGCATTAATGAATCGGCCAACGCGCGGGGAGAGGCGGTTTGCGT
ATTGGGCGCTCTTCCGCTTCCTCGCTCACTGACTCGCTGCGCTCGGTCGTTCGGCTGCGGCGAGCGGTAT
CAGCTCACTCAAAGGCGGTAATACGGTTATCCACAGAATCAGGGGATAACGCAGGAAAGAACATGTGAGC
AAAAGGCCAGCAAAAGGCCAGGAACCGTAAAAAGGCCGCGTTGCTGGCGTTTTTCCATAGGCTCCGCCCC
CCTGACGAGCATCACAAAAATCGACGCTCAAGTCAGAGGTGGCGAAACCCGACAGGACTATAAAGATACC
AGGCGTTTCCCCCTGGAAGCTCCCTCGTGCGCTCTCCTGTTCCGACCCTGCCGCTTACCGGATACCTGTC
CGCCTTTCTCCCTTCGGGAAGCGTGGCGCTTTCTCATAGCTCACGCTGTAGGTATCTCAGTTCGGTGTAG
GTCGTTCGCTCCAAGCTGGGCTGTGTGCACGAACCCCCCGTTCAGCCCGACCGCTGCGCCTTATCCGGTA
ACTATCGTCTTGAGTCCAACCCGGTAAGACACGACTTATCGCCACTGGCAGCAGCCACTGGTAACAGGAT
TAGCAGAGCGAGGTATGTAGGCGGTGCTACAGAGTTCTTGAAGTGGTGGCCTAACTACGGCTACACTAGA
AGAACAGTATTTGGTATCTGCGCTCTGCTGAAGCCAGTTACCTTCGGAAAAAGAGTTGGTAGCTCTTGAT
CCGGCAAACAAACCACCGCTGGTAGCGGTGGTTTTTTTGTTTGCAAGCAGCAGATTACGCGCAGAAAAAA
AGGATCTCAAGAAGATCCTTTGATCTTTTCTACGGGGTCTGACGCTCAGTGGAACGAAAACTCACGTTAA
GGGATTTTGGTCATGAGATTATCAAAAAGGATCTTCACCTAGATCCTTTTAAATTAAAAATGAAGTTTTA
AATCAATCTAAAGTATATATGAGTAAACTTGGTCTGACAGTTACCAATGCTTAATCAGTGAGGCACCTAT
CTCAGCGATCTGTCTATTTCGTTCATCCATAGTTGCCTGACTCCCCGTCGTGTAGATAACTACGATACGG
GAGGGCTTACCATCTGGCCCCAGTGCTGCAATGATACCGCGAGACCCACGCTCACCGGCTCCAGATTTAT
CAGCAATAAACCAGCCAGCCGGAAGGGCCGAGCGCAGAAGTGGTCCTGCAACTTTATCCGCCTCCATCCA
GTCTATTAATTGTTGCCGGGAAGCTAGAGTAAGTAGTTCGCCAGTTAATAGTTTGCGCAACGTTGTTGCC
ATTGCTACAGGCATCGTGGTGTCACGCTCGTCGTTTGGTATGGCTTCATTCAGCTCCGGTTCCCAACGAT
CAAGGCGAGTTACATGATCCCCCATGTTGTGCAAAAAAGCGGTTAGCTCCTTCGGTCCTCCGATCGTTGT
CAGAAGTAAGTTGGCCGCAGTGTTATCACTCATGGTTATGGCAGCACTGCATAATTCTCTTACTGTCATG
CCATCCGTAAGATGCTTTTCTGTGACTGGTGAGTACTCAACCAAGTCATTCTGAGAATAGTGTATGCGGC
GACCGAGTTGCTCTTGCCCGGCGTCAATACGGGATAATACCGCGCCACATAGCAGAACTTTAAAAGTGCT
CATCATTGGAAAACGTTCTTCGGGGCGAAAACTCTCAAGGATCTTACCGCTGTTGAGATCCAGTTCGATG
TAACCCACTCGTGCACCCAACTGATCTTCAGCATCTTTTACTTTCACCAGCGTTTCTGGGTGAGCAAAAA
CAGGAAGGCAAAATGCCGCAAAAAAGGGAATAAGGGCGACACGGAAATGTTGAATACTCATACTCTTCCT
TTTTCAATATTATTGAAGCATTTATCAGGGTTATTGTCTCATGAGCGGATACATATTTGAATGTATTTAG
AAAAATAAACAAATAGGGGTTCCGCGCACATTTCCCCGAAAAGTGCCACCTGACGTC
Features (pLannotate 1.2.2; 23 found; start..end, strand, type, name):
     28..80      -  misc_feature   bom (fragment): basis of mobility region from pBR322
    235..614     +  enhancer       CMV enhancer: human cytomegalovirus immediate early enhancer
    615..818     +  promoter       CMV promoter: human cytomegalovirus (CMV) immediate early promoter
    820..839     +  promoter       PLtetO-1 promoter (fragment): modified phage lambda PL promoter with tet operator sites (Lutz and Bujard, 1997)
    841..860     +  promoter       PLtetO-1 promoter (fragment): modified phage lambda PL promoter with tet operator sites (Lutz and Bujard, 1997)
    868..901     +  promoter       TRE3GV promoter (fragment): 3rd-generation Tet-responsive promoter that can be activated by binding of Tet-On® 3G, optimized for retroviral and lentiviral vectors
   1043..1225    +  CDS            B4GALT1 (fragment): B4GT1_HUMAN - Also known as GGTB2. Experimental evidence at protein level: Swiss-Prot protein existence level 1. [Processed beta-1,4-galactosyltransferase 1]: The cell surface form functions as a recognition molecule during a variety of cell to cell and cell to matrix interactions, as those occurring during development and egg fertilization, by binding to specific oligosaccharide ligands on opposing cells or in the extracellular matrix. From Homo sapiens (Human).
   1220..1251    +  misc_feature   MCS (fragment): multiple cloning site
   1265..1807    +  CDS            MGMT (fragment): MGMT_HUMAN - Experimental evidence at protein level: Swiss-Prot protein existence level 1. Involved in the cellular defense against the biological effects of O6-methylguanine (O6-MeG) and O4-methylthymine (O4-MeT) in DNA. Repairs the methylated nucleobase in DNA by stoichiometrically transferring the methyl group to a cysteine residue in the enzyme. This is a suicide reaction: the enzyme is irreversibly inactivated. From Homo sapiens (Human).
   1857..2081    +  polyA_signal   bGH poly(A) signal: bovine growth hormone polyadenylation signal
   2085..2106    +  promoter       SV40 promoter (fragment): SV40 enhancer and early promoter
   2127..2360    +  rep_origin     f1 ori (fragment) (sequence partly withheld): f1 bacteriophage origin of replication; arrow indicates direction of (+) strand synthesis
   2365..2412    +  protein_bind   FRT: FLP-mediated recombination occurs in the 8-bp core sequence TCTAGAAA (Turan and Bode, 2011). FLP recombinase from the Saccharomyces cerevisiae 2μ plasmid
   2420..3442    +  CDS            HygR: aminoglycoside phosphotransferase from E. coli; aph(4)-Ia; confers resistance to hygromycin
   3452..3577    +  CDS            ble (fragment): BLE_KLEPN - Experimental evidence at protein level: Swiss-Prot protein existence level 1. Binding protein with a strong affinity to the bleomycin family of antibiotics. Binds to CL990; an antimitotic-antibiotic compound. From Klebsiella pneumoniae.
   3572..3693    +  polyA_signal   SV40 poly(A) signal: SV40 polyadenylation signal
   3766..3782    -  protein_bind   lac operator: The lac repressor binds to the lac operator to inhibit transcription in E. coli. This inhibition can be relieved by adding lactose or isopropyl-β-D-thiogalactopyranoside (IPTG). lac repressor encoded by lacI
   3790..3820    -  promoter       lac promoter: promoter for the E. coli lac operon
   3835..3856    -  protein_bind   CAP binding site: CAP binding activates transcription in the presence of cAMP. E. coli catabolite activator protein
   3869..3961    -  CDS            lacI (fragment): lac repressor; lacI; The lac repressor binds to the lac operator to inhibit transcription in E. coli. This inhibition can be relieved by adding lactose or isopropyl-β-D-thiogalactopyranoside (IPTG).
   4144..4732    -  rep_origin     ori: high-copy-number ColE1/pMB1/pBR322/pUC origin of replication
   4903..5763    -  CDS            AmpR: β-lactamase; bla; confers resistance to ampicillin, carbenicillin, and related antibiotics
   5764..5868    -  promoter       AmpR promoter: bla
