[The description below was written by a language model from this plasmid's Addgene catalogue record and pLannotate feature annotations shown in this document.]
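Description:
pcDNA5/FRT/TO_b4g-STf is a mammalian expression plasmid built on the pcDNA5/FRT/TO backbone, with a sequenced length of about 5.9 kb. It is propagated in E. coli through a high-copy ColE1/pUC-type origin and selected with ampicillin (AmpR under its own bla promoter). A fragment of an f1 origin and remnants of lac regulatory sequence are also annotated in the backbone.

The expression cassette uses the human CMV immediate-early enhancer and promoter, followed directly by two short tet operator matches. This corresponds to the "TO" design of the backbone, in which transcription can be repressed in cells expressing the Tet repressor and induced with tetracycline or doxycycline, while remaining constitutive in other cells. The roughly 770 bp insert, assembled by Gibson cloning, encodes an N-terminal fragment of human beta-1,4-galactosyltransferase 1 (B4GALT1) fused through a short linker to a SNAP-tag. pLannotate labels the SNAP-tag as an MGMT fragment because it is an engineered derivative of that DNA repair protein. The tag carries the E30R substitution that defines the "fast" variant, SNAP-tag fast. The B4GALT1 portion acts as a Golgi-targeting sequence, and the transcript ends at the bGH polyadenylation signal.

Downstream, an FRT site immediately precedes a hygromycin resistance gene with an SV40 poly(A) signal and no complete promoter of its own. This arrangement allows Flp-mediated integration into a host line carrying a matching FRT site, where hygromycin resistance becomes active only after correct recombination, giving isogenic stable lines. According to the record, the plasmid is used to overexpress SNAP-tag fast in the Golgi apparatus of mammalian cells. There it can be covalently labelled with synthetic fluorescent substrates, in work on live-cell fluorescence lifetime multiplexing.
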