Addgene plasmid #182005: pcDNA5/FRT/TO_b4g-STf
Purpose: CMV overexpression of SNAP-tag fast in the golgi apparatus of mammalian cell lines
Depositing lab: Kai Johnsson. Depositing organization: Max Planck Institute for Medical Research. Publication: Live-Cell Fluorescence Lifetime Multiplexing Using Synthetic Fluorescent Probes. Frei MS, Koch B, Hiblot J, Johnsson K. ACS Chem Biol. 2022 Jun 17;17(6):1321-1327. doi: 10.1021/acschembio.2c00041. Epub 2022 May 18. PubMed 35584304.
Backbone
  Vector backbone: pcDNA5/FRT/TO
  Backbone size w/o insert (bp): 5100
  Vector type: Mammalian Expression
  Selectable markers: Hygromycin
Growth in bacteria
  Bacterial resistance: Ampicillin, 100 μg/mL
  Growth temperature: 37°C
  Growth strain: DH5alpha
  Copy number: High Copy
Gene/Insert
  Gene/Insert name: b4g-STf
  Species: H. sapiens (human), Synthetic
  Insert size (bp): 770
  Mutation: Fast mutation on SNAP-tag E30R
  Promoter: CMV
  Cloning method: Gibson Cloning
Terms and licenses: Academic/Nonprofit Terms; Industry Terms: Not Available to Industry
How to cite: pcDNA5/FRT/TO_b4g-STf was a gift from Kai Johnsson (Addgene plasmid # 182005 ; http://n2t.net/addgene:182005 ; RRID:Addgene_182005)
